Addgene plasmid #239693: pKG0743_pPV1-ZF43x6-C
Purpose: BsaI Golden Gate assembly plasmid encoding the COMET ZF43x6-C promoter
Depositing lab: Kate Galloway. Depositing organization: Massachusetts Institute of Technology. Publication: High-resolution profiling reveals coupled transcriptional and translational regulation of transgenes. Peterman EL, Ploessl DS, Love KS, Sanabria V, Daniels RF, Johnstone CP, Godavarti DR, Kabaria SR, Oakes CG, Pai AA, Galloway KE. Nucleic Acids Research, Volume 53, Issue 11, 24 June 2025, gkaf528 10.1093/nar/gkaf528 PubMed 39651241.
Backbone
  Vector backbone: pPV1
  Vector type: Synthetic Biology
Growth in bacteria
  Bacterial resistance: Ampicillin, 100 μg/mL
  Growth temperature: 30°C
  Growth strain: NEB Stable
  Copy number: High Copy
Gene/Insert
  Gene/Insert name: ZF43x6-C promoter
  Species: Synthetic
  Cloning method: Gibson Cloning
Resource information
  A portion of this plasmid was derived from a plasmid made by: Addgene #138732
Terms and licenses: Academic/Nonprofit Terms; Industry Terms: Not Available to Industry
Depositor comments: Please visit https://doi.org/10.1101/2024.11.26.625483 for bioRxiv preprint.
How to cite: pKG0743_pPV1-ZF43x6-C was a gift from Kate Galloway (Addgene plasmid # 239693 ; http://n2t.net/addgene:239693 ; RRID:Addgene_239693)
