[The description below was written by a language model from this plasmid's Addgene catalogue record and pLannotate feature annotations shown in this document.]
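Description:
pKG0743_pPV1-ZF43x6-C is a small (about 2.0 kb) synthetic-biology part plasmid built on the pPV1 backbone and intended as a donor for BsaI Golden Gate assembly. It is maintained in E. coli through a high-copy ColE1/pUC-type origin of replication and selected with ampicillin via a β-lactamase (AmpR) gene driven by its native bla promoter. These bacterial elements account for most of the sequence, leaving only a short region for the payload. The BsaI sites that would release the part are not annotated in the feature table, so their positions and overhangs cannot be stated from the record.

The insert is the synthetic ZF43x6-C promoter from the COMET toolkit, introduced by Gibson cloning and partly derived from an earlier deposited plasmid. COMET promoters consist of arrays of zinc-finger binding sites placed upstream of a minimal promoter, so that transcription depends on a matching synthetic zinc-finger transcription factor. The name suggests six sites for the ZF43 domain in a compact arrangement, although the record does not spell this out. The automated annotation does not recognise the binding-site array itself. It detects only short fragments matching a minimal TATA-box promoter and a TRE3G-type promoter, which most likely reflect the minimal core promoter of the part rather than a genuine Tet-responsive element. No coding sequence, reporter or terminator lies downstream. The plasmid therefore serves as a modular promoter part to be combined with other parts into transgene expression units, consistent with the associated work on transcriptional and translational regulation of transgenes.
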