Features (pLannotate 1.2.2; 5 found; start..end, strand, type, name):
    719..823     -  promoter       AmpR promoter: bla
    884..917     -  promoter       TRE3GV promoter (fragment): 3rd-generation Tet-responsive promoter that can be activated by binding of Tet-On® 3G, optimized for retroviral and lentiviral vectors
    953..969     -  promoter       minP (fragment): minimal TATA-box promoter with low basal activity
   1112..1700    -  rep_origin     ori: high-copy-number ColE1/pMB1/pBR322/pUC origin of replication
   1871..718     -  CDS            AmpR (across the origin): β-lactamase; bla; confers resistance to ampicillin, carbenicillin, and related antibiotics
>Addgene plasmid #239693 | pKG0743_pPV1-ZF43x6-C | addgene full sequence | sequence record 478131 | Addgene NGS Result
ACCCACGCTCACCGGCTCCAGATTTATCAGCAATAAACCAGCCAGCCGGAAGGGCCGAGCGCAGAAGTGG
TCCTGCAACTTTATCCGCCTCCATCCAGTCTATTAATTGTTGCCGGGAAGCTAGAGTAAGTAGTTCGCCA
GTTAATAGTTTGCGCAACGTTGTTGCCATTGCTACAGGCATCGTGGTGTCACGCTCGTCGTTTGGTATGG
CTTCATTCAGCTCCGGTTCCCAACGATCAAGGCGAGTTACATGATCCCCCATGTTGTGCAAAAAAGCGGT
TAGCTCCTTCGGTCCTCCGATCGTTGTCAGAAGTAAGTTGGCCGCAGTGTTATCACTCATGGTTATGGCA
GCACTGCATAATTCTCTTACTGTCATGCCATCCGTAAGATGCTTTTCTGTGACTGGTGAGTACTCAACCA
AGTCATTCTGAGAATAGTGTATGCGGCGACCGAGTTGCTCTTGCCCGGCGTCAACACGGGATAATACCGC
GCCACATAGCAGAACTTTAAAAGTGCTCATCATTGGAAAACGTTCTTCGGGGCGAAAACTCTCAAGGATC
TTACCGCTGTTGAGATCCAGTTCGATGTAACCCACTCGTGCACCCAACTGATCTTCAGCATCTTTTACTT
TCACCAGCGTTTCTGGGTGAGCAAAAACAGGAAGGCAAAATGCCGCAAAAAAGGGAATAAGGGCGACACG
GAAATGTTGAATACTCATACTCTTCCTTTTTCAATATTATTGAAGCATTTATCAGGGTTATTGTCTCATG
AGCGGATACATATTTGAATGTATTTAGAAAAATAAACAAATAGGGGTTCCGCGCACATTTCCCCGAAAAG
TGCCACCTGACGTCTAGGTCTCTCATTACAGCGTGGATGGCGTCTCCAGGCGATCTGACGGTTCACTAAA
CGAGCTCGCTAGCGATGAGCTCTGGTAGTAGACTAGTGGCCCCCATTATATACCCTCTAGAGGGATCGTC
CTCACTCTAATTATCCTCACTCCGATCGTCCTCACTCTAATTTTCCTCACTCCGATCGTCCTCACTCTAA
TTATCCTCACTCCGATCGTAATTCAGATCTCCCGATCAGTATGAGACCCGTTGCTGGCGTTTTTCCATAG
GCTCCGCCCCCCTGACGAGCATCACAAAAATCGACGCTCAAGTCAGAGGTGGCGAAACCCGACAGGACTA
TAAAGATACCAGGCGTTTCCCCCTGGAAGCTCCCTCGTGCGCTCTCCTGTTCCGACCCTGCCGCTTACCG
GATACCTGTCCGCCTTTCTCCCTTCGGGAAGCGTGGCGCTTTCTCATAGCTCACGCTGTAGGTATCTCAG
TTCGGTGTAGGTCGTTCGCTCCAAGCTGGGCTGTGTGCACGAACCCCCCGTTCAGCCCGACCGCTGCGCC
TTATCCGGTAACTATCGTCTTGAGTCCAACCCGGTAAGACACGACTTATCGCCACTGGCAGCAGCCACTG
GTAACAGGATTAGCAGAGCGAGGTATGTAGGCGGTGCTACAGAGTTCTTGAAGTGGTGGCCTAACTACGG
CTACACTAGAAGAACAGTATTTGGTATCTGCGCTCTGCTGAAGCCAGTTACCTTCGGAAAAAGAGTTGGT
AGCTCTTGATCCGGCAAACAAACCACCGCTGGTAGCGGTGGTTTTTTTGTTTGCAAGCAGCAGATTACGC
GCAGAAAAAAAGGATCTCAAGAAGATCCTTTGATCTTTTCTACGGGGTCTGACGCTCAGTGGAACGAAAA
CTCACGTTAAGGGATTTTGGTCATGAGATTATCAAAAAGGATCTTCACCTAGATCCTTTTAAATTAAAAA
TGAAGTTTTAAATCAATCTAAAGTATATATGAGTAAACTTGGTCTGACAGTTACCAATGCTTAATCAGTG
AGGCACCTATCTCAGCGATCTGTCTATTTCGTTCATCCATAGTTGCCTGACTCCCCGTCGTGTAGATAAC
TACGATACGGGAGGGCTTACCATCTGGCCCCAGTGCTGCAATGATACCGCGA
